>Addgene plasmid #65599 | AP54-5 | addgene partial sequence | sequence record 115941 | MoCloR 5'-gccacctgacgtctaagaaacc-3'
GCGTATCACGAGGCCCTTTCGTCTCGCGCGTTTCGGTGATGACGGTGAAAACCTCTGACACATGCAGCTC
CCGGAGACGGTCACAGCTTGTCTGTAAGCGGATGCCGGGAGCAGACAAGCCCGTCAGGGCGCGTCAGCGG
GTGTTGGCGGGTGTCGGGGCTGGCTTAACTATGCGGCATCAGAGCAGATTGCACTGAGAGTGCACCATAT
GCGGTGTGAAATACCGCACAGATGCGTAAGGAGAAAATACCGCATCAGGCGCCATTCGCCATTCAGGCTG
CGCAACTGTTGGGAAGGGCGATCGGTGCGGGCCTCTTCGCTATTACGCCAGAAATTTCACAAAAAGCACC
GACTCGGTGCCACTTTTTCAAGTTGATAACGGACTAGCCTTATTTTAACTTGCTATTTCTAGCTCTAAAA
CTAATCATCGCCGTGACTACCAAGACATCTCGCAATAGGAGGTGTTTATATAGGGGCAACACAAGAGGCG
GCAGACATCTCGTGAGTTTGACAGAGTAGTATAAAGAGTGTGTGTGAGAGGGTGTAGGCATTTCATAACA
TATTTTTTGTGGAATAATTTTGGAAAAAAGGTGTTTTTTTAATAATAGCTTTTATAAGAGTTTCTCAAAA
ATTGCATGCTTTTTTTGAAAAGGTTGACAAATTATAGTAGTACTAAAGTTGCTATTTTCAGGTCTCAGCA
GAAAATTCACAACTAAAAATAAAATTTGCAAAACAGAGTGTGCGCCTTTAAGGTGTACAGTTTT
