>Addgene plasmid #65599 | AP54-5 | addgene partial sequence | sequence record 116648 | M13pUC-Rev 5'-AGCGGATAACAATTTCACACAGG-3'
TGACCATGATTACGCCAAGCTATCAACTTTGTATAGAAAAGTTGGCACCTTTGGTCTTTTATTGTCAACT
TCCATTGGTTCTTCCATTGTTTCTGTTAAATTAATGAATTTTTCATAAAATAAAGACATTATACAATATA
AAAATGAAGAATTTATTGAAAATAAACTGCCAGAGAGAAAAAGTATGCAACACTCCCGCCGAGAGTGTTT
GAAATGGTGTACGGTACATTTTCGTGCTAGGAGTTAGATGTGCAGGCAGCAACGAGAGGGGGAGAGATTT
TTTTGGGCCTTGTGAAATTAACGTGAGTTTTCTGGTCATCTGACTAATCATGTTGGTTTTTTGTTGGTTT
ATTTTGTTTTTATCTTTGTTTTTATCCAGATTAGGAAATTTAAATTTTATGAATTTATAATGAGGTCAAA
CATTCAGTCCCAGCGTTTTTCCTGTTCTCACTGTTTAGTCGAATTTTTATTTTAGGCTTTCAACAAATGT
TCTAACTGTCTTATTTGTGACCTCACTTTTTATATTTTTTTAATTTTTAAAAATATTAGAAGTTTCTAGG
ATAATTTTTTCGACTTTTATTCTCTCTACCGTCCGCACTCTTCTTACTTTTAAATTAAATTGTTTTTTTT
TCAGTTGGGAAACACTTTGCTCTAGAAAAAATGGACAAAAAATACAGCATCGGCCTTGACATCGGAACGA
ACTCCGTCGGATGGGCCGTCATCACCGACGAGTACAAGGTCCCATCCAAGAAGTTCAAGGTCCTCGGAAA
CACCGACCGTCACTCCATCAAGAAGAACCTCATCGGAGCCCTCCTCTTCGACTCCGGAGAGACCGCCGAG
GCCACCCGTCTCAAGCGTACCGCCCGTCGTCGTTACACCCGTCGTAAGAACCGTATCTGCTACCTCCAAG
AGATCTTCTCCAACGAGATGGCCAAGGTCGACGACTCCTTCTTCCACCGTCTCGAGGAGTCCTTCCTCGT
CGAGGAGGACAAGAAGCACGAGCGTCACCCAATCTTCGGAAACATCGTCGAC
