>Addgene plasmid #65599 | AP54-5 | addgene partial sequence | sequence record 116651 | M13pUC-Fwd 5'-CCCAGTCACGACGTTGTAAAACG-3'
TCAACTATGTATAATAAAGTTGTGAGACTTTTTTCTTGGCGGCACAATAAAGTTTCCTCTTTTTGTTGGG
TCACTCAACGAACACAATACAAATATTTGAGCGCTCGCATTTTTCTCAACCTTTCGGGTTTAAAGCACTT
CAAAATGGAATTGAAGAGAGATTGTGAAAGTACATCAGACAGAATCACATTTTGATAGCATTCACTTCAC
TCAGATGCAAACTTTTCAGTGACTATAAAAAGTCATAAAATAATAACATTAAAAAAGCAAATAAATTAGC
GAGAGAATTTTTTGACAAAAAGAAAGAAGAGTGATAGAGAAGAAGGGAATGCTTGAAAGGATTTTGCATT
TATCACTAGTTTAGGCGTAGTCTGGGACGTCGTATGGGTAGACCTTACGCTTCTTCTTTGGTGGTCCGGA
TCCTCCGTCTCCTCCGAGTTGGGAGAGGTCGATACGGGTCTCGTAGAGTCCGGTGATGGATTGGTGGATG
AGGGTGGCGTCGAGGACCTCCTTGGTGGAGGTGTAACGCTTACGGTCGATGGTGGTGTCGAAGTACTTGA
AGGCGGCTGGGGCTCCGAGGTTGGTGAGGGTGAAGAGGTGGATGATGTTCTCGGCTTGCTCACGGATTGG
CTTGTCACGGTGCTTGTTGTAGGCGGAGAGGACCTTGTCGAGGTTGGCGTCGGCGAGGATGACACGCTTG
GAGAACTCGGAGATTTGCTCGATGATCTCGTCGAGGTAGTGCTTGTGTTGCTCGACGAAGAGTTGCTTTT
GCTCGTTGTCCTCTGGGGATCCCTTGAGCTTCTCGTAGTGGGAGGCGAGGTAGAGGAAGTTGACGTACTT
GGATGGGAGGGCGAGCTCGTTTCCCTTTTGGAGCTCTCCGGCGGAGGCGAGCATACGCTTACGTCCGTTC
TCGAGCTCGAAGAGGGAGTACTTTGGGAGCTTGATGATGAGGTCCTTCTTGACCTCCTTGTATCCCTTGG
CCTCGAGGAAGTCGATTGGGTTCTTCTCGAAGGAGGAACGCTCCATGATG
