[The description below was written by a language model from this plasmid's Addgene catalogue record.]
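Description:
AP54-5 is a worm-expression CRISPR plasmid built on the pDD162 backbone, designed to deliver both Cas9 and a single guide RNA to Caenorhabditis elegans from one construct. It is propagated in E. coli under ampicillin selection; the record does not state the copy number or name the origin of replication. No feature table is provided, so the details of the backbone elements are not recorded here.

The insert is an sgRNA, listed as "sgRNA for APs12", driven by a U6 promoter, a small-RNA promoter of the kind transcribed by RNA polymerase III and commonly used to produce guide RNAs with defined ends. The guide directs Cas9 to a site at the 3' end of the fbf-2 gene. The Cas9 coding sequence is carried in the backbone, although the promoter driving it is not stated in the record. Co-expression of the two components produces a targeted double-strand break at the fbf-2 3' end, a position suited to edits such as C-terminal modification of the locus when a repair template is co-supplied. The associated work concerns genome editing with linear DNA donors bearing short homology to Cas9 cut sites.

The depositor notes that each positive clone was sequence-verified only for correct insertion of the sgRNA. Because construction involved PCR, mutations could have arisen elsewhere in the backbone, including in Cas9, and the whole plasmid was not sequenced. For that reason several independent clones carrying the same guide were deposited, of which this is one, and using a mixture of them is recommended.
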