Addgene plasmid #65599: AP54-5
Purpose: co-expression of Cas9 and a sgRNA targeting 3'end of C.elegans fbf-2 gene
Depositing lab: Geraldine Seydoux. Depositing organization: Johns Hopkins University and School of Medicine. Publication: Scalable and versatile genome editing using linear DNAs with microhomology to Cas9 Sites in Caenorhabditis elegans. Paix A, Wang Y, Smith HE, Lee CY, Calidas D, Lu T, Smith J, Schmidt H, Krause MW, Seydoux G. Genetics. 2014 Dec;198(4):1347-56. doi: 10.1534/genetics.114.170423. Epub 2014 Sep 23. PubMed 25249454.
Backbone
  Vector backbone: pDD162
  Backbone manufacturer: Goldstein lab Plasmid 47549
  Vector type: Worm Expression, CRISPR
Growth in bacteria
  Bacterial resistance: Ampicillin, 100 μg/mL
  Growth temperature: 37°C
  Growth strain: DH5alpha
  Copy number: Unknown
Gene/Insert
  Gene/Insert name: sgRNA for APs12
  gRNA/shRNA sequence: gtagtcacggcgatgatta
  Species: C. elegans (nematode)
  Promoter: U6
  Cloning method: Unknown
  Sequencing primers: 5′ tatgaaatgcctacaccctctc
Terms and licenses: Academic/Nonprofit Terms; Industry Terms: Not Available to Industry
Depositor comments: From the depositor: Each positive clones had been sequenced for correct insertion of the sgRNA . However the PCR could have created some mutation in the plasmid backbone (containing also the Cas9 gene) and we didnt sequenced the full plasmid, therefore we recommend to use a mix of several positive clones. It is why we provide several clones containing the same sgRNA insert.
How to cite: AP54-5 was a gift from Geraldine Seydoux (Addgene plasmid # 65599 ; http://n2t.net/addgene:65599 ; RRID:Addgene_65599)
